Addgene plasmid #16484: pCEP4 Smad2
Depositing lab: Bert Vogelstein. Publication: Mad-related genes in the human. Riggins GJ, Thiagalingam S, Rozenblum E, Weinstein CL, Kern SE, Hamilton SR, Willson JK, Markowitz SD, Kinzler KW, Vogelstein B. Nat Genet. 1996 Jul . 13(3):347-9. 10.1038/ng0796-347 PubMed 8673135.
Backbone
  Vector backbone: pCEP4
  Backbone manufacturer: Invitrogen
  Backbone size w/o insert (bp): 10400
  Vector type: Mammalian Expression
  Selectable markers: Hygromycin
Growth in bacteria
  Bacterial resistance: Ampicillin, 100 μg/mL
  Growth temperature: 37°C
  Growth strain: DH5alpha
  Copy number: High Copy
Gene/Insert
  Gene/Insert name: Smad2
  Species: H. sapiens (human)
  Entrez Gene: SMAD2 (a.k.a. CHTD8, JV18, JV18-1, LDS6, MADH2, MADR2, hMAD-2, hSMAD2)
  Tag / fusion protein: Double HA (N terminal on insert)
  Cloning method: Restriction Enzyme; 5′ cloning site HindIII (not destroyed); 3′ cloning site BamHI (not destroyed)
  Sequencing primers: 5′ CMV-F
Terms and licenses: Academic/Nonprofit Terms; Industry Terms: Not Available to Industry
How to cite: pCEP4 Smad2 was a gift from Bert Vogelstein (Addgene plasmid # 16484 ; http://n2t.net/addgene:16484 ; RRID:Addgene_16484)
