[The description below was written by a language model from this plasmid's Addgene catalogue record.]
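Description:
pCEP4 Smad2 is a mammalian expression plasmid built on the commercial pCEP4 backbone (about 10.4 kb without insert) and carrying human SMAD2, also known as MADH2 or MADR2. The coding sequence was placed between the HindIII and BamHI sites of the polylinker, both of which remain intact, and it bears a double HA epitope tag at the N terminus of the protein. This allows detection or immunoprecipitation with anti-HA antibodies without a SMAD2-specific reagent. The record does not explicitly name the promoter. However, the listed CMV forward sequencing primer fits the standard pCEP4 design, in which inserts are driven by the CMV immediate-early promoter.

In bacteria the plasmid is maintained at high copy under ampicillin selection. In mammalian cells, transfectants are selected with hygromycin. pCEP4 is generally known as an episomal vector that carries the Epstein-Barr virus oriP and EBNA-1 gene, which let it persist extrachromosomally in primate cells. These elements are not itemised in this record, and no feature table is provided to confirm them.

SMAD2 is a receptor-regulated intracellular mediator of TGF-beta/activin signalling. The construct is associated with work describing Mad-related genes in humans. It is suited to transient or hygromycin-selected expression of tagged SMAD2 in cultured mammalian cells, for example to study its signalling function, interactions or localisation, though the record does not specify particular applications.
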