>Addgene plasmid #16484 | pCEP4 Smad2 | addgene partial sequence | sequence record 23218 | CMV-F 5'-CGCAAATGGGCGGTAGGCGTG-3'
AGCAGAGCTCGTTTAGTGGACCGTCAGATCTCTAGAAGCTGGGTACCGAAATGGGATACGATGTTCCAGA
TTACGCTTCGTACGATGTTCCAGATTACGCAAGCTTGTCGTCCATCTTGCCATTCACGCCGCCAGTTGTG
AAGAGACTGCTGGGATGGAAGAAGTCAGCTGGTGGGTCTGGAGGAGCAGGCGGAGGAGAGCAGAATGGGC
AGGAAGAAAAGTGGTGTGAGAAAGCAGTGAAAAGTCTGGTGAAGAAGCTAAAGAAAACAGGACGATTAGA
TGAGCTTGAGAAAGCCATCACCACTCAAAACTGTAATACTAAATGTGTTACCATACCAAGCACTTGCTCT
GAAATTTGGGGACTGAGTACACCAAATACGATAGATCAGTGGGATACAACAGGCCTTTACAGCTTCTCTG
AACAAACCAGGTCTCTTGATGGTCGTCTCCAGGTATCCCATCGAAAAGGATTGCCACATGTTATATATTG
CCGATTATGGCGCTGGCCTGATCTTCACAGTCATCATGAACTCAAGGCAATTGAAAACTGCGAATATGCT
TTTAATCTTAAAAAGGATGAAGTATGTGTAAACCCTTACCACTATCAGAGAGTTGAGACACCAGTTTTGC
CTCCAGTATTAGTGCCCCGACACACCGAGATCCTAACAGAACTTCCGCCTCTGGATGACTATACTCACTC
CATTCCAGAAAACACTAACTTCCCAGCAGGAATTGAGCCACAGAGTAATTATATTCCAGAAACGCCACCT
CCTGGATATATCAGTGAAGATGGAGAAACAAGTGACCAACAGTTGAATCAAAGT
